Addgene plasmid #76818: PI4KA gRNA (BRDN0001145914)
Purpose: 3rd generation lentiviral gRNA plasmid targeting human PI4KA
Depositing lab: John Doench & David Root. Depositing organization: Broad Institute. Publication: Optimized sgRNA design to maximize activity and minimize off-target effects of CRISPR-Cas9. Doench JG, Fusi N, Sullender M, Hegde M, Vaimberg EW, Donovan KF, Smith I, Tothova Z, Wilen C, Orchard R, Virgin HW, Listgarten J, Root DE. Nat Biotechnol. 2016 Jan 18. doi: 10.1038/nbt.3437. PubMed 26780180.
Backbone
  Vector backbone: lentiGuide-Puro
  Backbone manufacturer: Zhang Lab (Addgene plasmid # 52963)
  Vector type: Mammalian Expression, Lentiviral, CRISPR
  Selectable markers: Puromycin
Growth in bacteria
  Bacterial resistance: Ampicillin, 100 μg/mL
  Growth temperature: 37°C
  Growth strain: DH5alpha
  Copy number: High Copy
Gene/Insert
  Gene/Insert name: PI4KA (alt names: PI4KA; NM_058004.3)
  gRNA/shRNA sequence: GGTCCAGTTACCTATAGCCG
  Species: H. sapiens (human)
  Entrez Gene: PI4KA (a.k.a. GIDID2, PI4K-ALPHA, PIK4CA, PMGYCHA, SPG84, pi4K230)
  Promoter: hU6
  Cloning method: Unknown
  Sequencing primers: 5′ U6-F; 3′ pS2-R
Terms and licenses: Academic/Nonprofit Terms; Industry Terms: Not Available to Industry
Depositor comments: The gRNA was designed to target the following Genbank reference sequence(s): NM_058004.3. Note that this plasmid does NOT contain Cas9. It should be used in conjunction with lentiCas9-Blast (Addgene #52962) or otherwise with cell lines already expressing Cas9. Browse the full kinome gRNA library at http://www.addgene.org/pooled-library/broadgpp-human-kinome/ or visit http://www.broadinstitute.org/rnai/public/ for detailed protocols and information.
How to cite: PI4KA gRNA (BRDN0001145914) was a gift from John Doench & David Root (Addgene plasmid # 76818 ; http://n2t.net/addgene:76818 ; RRID:Addgene_76818)
