[The description below was written by a language model from this plasmid's Addgene catalogue record and pLannotate feature annotations shown in this document.]
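Description:
PI4KA gRNA (BRDN0001145914) is a third-generation lentiviral guide RNA plasmid built on the lentiGuide-Puro backbone and designed to direct Streptococcus pyogenes Cas9 to the human PI4KA gene (phosphatidylinositol 4-kinase alpha). It belongs to a human kinome gRNA collection produced with optimized sgRNA design rules. In bacteria the roughly 8.3 kb plasmid is maintained at high copy through a ColE1/pUC-type origin and selected with ampicillin via the β-lactamase gene. An f1 origin, an SV40 origin and remnants of lac and phage promoter elements are also annotated in the backbone.

The lentiviral transfer cassette begins with an RSV promoter fused to a truncated HIV-1 5' LTR, which makes genomic RNA production Tat-independent. This is followed by the Ψ packaging signal with a partial gag region and the Rev response element for nuclear export of the unspliced viral RNA. It ends in a ΔU3 self-inactivating 3' LTR. Within this unit, a human U6 RNA polymerase III promoter drives the PI4KA-specific spacer joined to the Cas9 gRNA scaffold. Downstream lies a cPPT/CTS element, which aids nuclear import of the reverse-transcribed genome. A separate EF-1α core promoter with its intron A then expresses puromycin N-acetyltransferase for selection of transduced mammalian cells, and a WPRE enhances transcript stability and expression.

The plasmid carries no Cas9, so it is meant to be used with a separate Cas9 lentiviral vector or in cells that already express Cas9. Its typical application is knockout of PI4KA in human cells.
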