Features (pLannotate 1.2.2; 29 found; start..end, strand, type, name):
     14..80      +  CDS            small t antigen (fragment): SV40 (simian virus 40) small t antigen
    106..317     +  promoter       EF-1α core promoter: core promoter for human elongation factor EF-1α
    318..1256    +  intron         EF-1α intron A: intron upstream of the start codon of human EF-1α
   1278..1877    +  CDS            PuroR (fragment): puromycin N-acetyltransferase; pac from Streptomyces; confers resistance to puromycin
   1893..2481    +  misc_feature   WPRE: woodchuck hepatitis virus posttranscriptional regulatory element
   2532..2551    +  misc_feature   cPPT/CTS (fragment): central polypurine tract and central termination sequence of HIV-1
   2553..2786    +  LTR            3' LTR (ΔU3): self-inactivating 3' long terminal repeat (LTR) from HIV-1
   2864..2985    +  polyA_signal   SV40 poly(A) signal: SV40 polyadenylation signal
   3025..3160    +  rep_origin     SV40 ori: SV40 origin of replication
   3181..3199    -  promoter       T7 promoter: promoter for bacteriophage T7 RNA polymerase
   3207..3362    +  CDS            lacZα (fragment): LacZα fragment of β-galactosidase; lacZ fragment
   3367..3795    +  rep_origin     f1 ori (sequence partly withheld): f1 bacteriophage origin of replication; arrow indicates direction of (+) strand synthesis
   3848..3952    +  promoter       AmpR promoter: bla
   3953..4813    +  CDS            AmpR: β-lactamase; bla; confers resistance to ampicillin, carbenicillin, and related antibiotics
   4984..5572    +  rep_origin     ori: high-copy-number ColE1/pMB1/pBR322/pUC origin of replication
   5755..5847    +  CDS            lacI (fragment): lac repressor; lacI; The lac repressor binds to the lac operator to inhibit transcription in E. coli. This inhibition can be relieved by adding lactose or isopropyl-β-D-thiogalactopyranoside (IPTG).
   5860..5881    +  protein_bind   CAP binding site: CAP binding activates transcription in the presence of cAMP. E. coli catabolite activator protein
   5896..5926    +  promoter       lac promoter: promoter for the E. coli lac operon
   5934..5950    +  protein_bind   lac operator: The lac repressor binds to the lac operator to inhibit transcription in E. coli. This inhibition can be relieved by adding lactose or isopropyl-β-D-thiogalactopyranoside (IPTG). lac repressor encoded by lacI
   5995..6013    +  promoter       T3 promoter: promoter for bacteriophage T3 RNA polymerase
   6041..6267    +  promoter       RSV promoter: Rous sarcoma virus enhancer/promoter
   6268..6448    +  LTR            5' LTR (truncated): truncated 5' long terminal repeat (LTR) from HIV-1
   6495..6620    +  misc_feature   HIV-1 Ψ: packaging signal of human immunodeficiency virus type 1
   6604..6967    +  CDS            HIV-1 gag (fragment): gag protein from human immunodeficiency virus 1; gag
   7113..7346    +  misc_feature   RRE: The Rev response element (RRE) of HIV-1 allows for Rev-dependent mRNA export from the nucleus to the cytoplasm.
   7723..7749    +  CDS            Rev (fragment): human immunodeficiency virus 1 (HIV-1) Rev protein; rev; enhances nuclear export of unspliced and incompletely spliced viral mRNAs
   7753..7993    +  promoter       U6 promoter: RNA polymerase III promoter for human U6 snRNA
   8023..8098    +  misc_RNA       gRNA scaffold: guide RNA scaffold for the Streptococcus pyogenes CRISPR/Cas9 system
   8154..8271    +  misc_feature   cPPT/CTS: central polypurine tract and central termination sequence of HIV-1
>Addgene plasmid #76818 | PI4KA gRNA (BRDN0001145914) | addgene full sequence | sequence record 186566 | Addgene Assembled Sequence
CCCGGGTGCAAAGATGGATAAAGTTTTAAACAGAGAGGAATCTTTGCAGCTAATGGACCTTCTAGGTCTT
GAAAGGAGTGGGAATTGGCTCCGGTGCCCGTCAGTGGGCAGAGCGCACATCGCCCACAGTCCCCGAGAAG
TTGGGGGGAGGGGTCGGCAATTGATCCGGTGCCTAGAGAAGGTGGCGCGGGGTAAACTGGGAAAGTGATG
TCGTGTACTGGCTCCGCCTTTTTCCCGAGGGTGGGGGAGAACCGTATATAAGTGCAGTAGTCGCCGTGAA
CGTTCTTTTTCGCAACGGGTTTGCCGCCAGAACACAGGTAAGTGCCGTGTGTGGTTCCCGCGGGCCTGGC
CTCTTTACGGGTTATGGCCCTTGCGTGCCTTGAATTACTTCCACCTGGCTGCAGTACGTGATTCTTGATC
CCGAGCTTCGGGTTGGAAGTGGGTGGGAGAGTTCGAGGCCTTGCGCTTAAGGAGCCCCTTCGCCTCGTGC
TTGAGTTGAGGCCTGGCCTGGGCGCTGGGGCCGCCGCGTGCGAATCTGGTGGCACCTTCGCGCCTGTCTC
GCTGCTTTCGATAAGTCTCTAGCCATTTAAAATTTTTGATGACCTGCTGCGACGCTTTTTTTCTGGCAAG
ATAGTCTTGTAAATGCGGGCCAAGATCTGCACACTGGTATTTCGGTTTTTGGGGCCGCGGGCGGCGACGG
GGCCCGTGCGTCCCAGCGCACATGTTCGGCGAGGCGGGGCCTGCGAGCGCGGCCACCGAGAATCGGACGG
GGGTAGTCTCAAGCTGGCCGGCCTGCTCTGGTGCCTGGCCTCGCGCCGCCGTGTATCGCCCCGCCCTGGG
CGGCAAGGCTGGCCCGGTCGGCACCAGTTGCGTGAGCGGAAAGATGGCCGCTTCCCGGCCCTGCTGCAGG
GAGCTCAAAATGGAGGACGCGGCGCTCGGGAGAGCGGGCGGGTGAGTCACCCACACAAAGGAAAAGGGCC
TTTCCGTCCTCAGCCGTCGCTTCATGTGACTCCACGGAGTACCGGGCGCCGTCCAGGCACCTCGATTAGT
TCTCGAGCTTTTGGAGTACGTCGTCTTTAGGTTGGGGGGAGGGGTTTTATGCGATGGAGTTTCCCCACAC
TGAGTGGGTGGAGACTGAAGTTAGGCCAGCTTGGCACTTGATGTAATTCTCCTTGGAATTTGCCCTTTTT
GAGTTTGGATCTTGGTTCATTCTCAAGCCTCAGACAGTGGTTCAAAGTTTTTTTCTTCCATTTCAGGTGT
CGTGACGTACGGCCACCATGACCGAGTACAAGCCCACGGTGCGCCTCGCCACCCGCGACGACGTCCCCAG
GGCCGTACGCACCCTCGCCGCCGCGTTCGCCGACTACCCCGCCACGCGCCACACCGTCGATCCGGACCGC
CACATCGAGCGGGTCACCGAGCTGCAAGAACTCTTCCTCACGCGCGTCGGGCTCGACATCGGCAAGGTGT
GGGTCGCGGACGACGGCGCCGCCGTGGCGGTCTGGACCACGCCGGAGAGCGTCGAAGCGGGGGCGGTGTT
CGCCGAGATCGGCCCGCGCATGGCCGAGTTGAGCGGTTCCCGGCTGGCCGCGCAGCAACAGATGGAAGGC
CTCCTGGCGCCGCACCGGCCCAAGGAGCCCGCGTGGTTCCTGGCCACCGTCGGAGTCTCGCCCGACCACC
AGGGCAAGGGTCTGGGCAGCGCCGTCGTGCTCCCCGGAGTGGAGGCGGCCGAGCGCGCCGGGGTGCCCGC
CTTCCTGGAGACCTCCGCGCCCCGCAACCTCCCCTTCTACGAGCGGCTCGGCTTCACCGTCACCGCCGAC
GTCGAGGTGCCCGAAGGACCGCGCACCTGGTGCATGACCCGCAAGCCCGGTGCCTGAACGCGTTAAGTCG
ACAATCAACCTCTGGATTACAAAATTTGTGAAAGATTGACTGGTATTCTTAACTATGTTGCTCCTTTTAC
GCTATGTGGATACGCTGCTTTAATGCCTTTGTATCATGCTATTGCTTCCCGTATGGCTTTCATTTTCTCC
TCCTTGTATAAATCCTGGTTGCTGTCTCTTTATGAGGAGTTGTGGCCCGTTGTCAGGCAACGTGGCGTGG
TGTGCACTGTGTTTGCTGACGCAACCCCCACTGGTTGGGGCATTGCCACCACCTGTCAGCTCCTTTCCGG
GACTTTCGCTTTCCCCCTCCCTATTGCCACGGCGGAACTCATCGCCGCCTGCCTTGCCCGCTGCTGGACA
GGGGCTCGGCTGTTGGGCACTGACAATTCCGTGGTGTTGTCGGGGAAATCATCGTCCTTTCCTTGGCTGC
TCGCCTGTGTTGCCACCTGGATTCTGCGCGGGACGTCCTTCTGCTACGTCCCTTCGGCCCTCAATCCAGC
GGACCTTCCTTCCCGCGGCCTGCTGCCGGCTCTGCGGCCTCTTCCGCGTCTTCGCCTTCGCCCTCAGACG
AGTCGGATCTCCCTTTGGGCCGCCTCCCCGCGTCGACTTTAAGACCAATGACTTACAAGGCAGCTGTAGA
TCTTAGCCACTTTTTAAAAGAAAAGGGGGGACTGGAAGGGCTAATTCACTCCCAACGAAGACAAGATCTG
CTTTTTGCTTGTACTGGGTCTCTCTGGTTAGACCAGATCTGAGCCTGGGAGCTCTCTGGCTAACTAGGGA
ACCCACTGCTTAAGCCTCAATAAAGCTTGCCTTGAGTGCTTCAAGTAGTGTGTGCCCGTCTGTTGTGTGA
CTCTGGTAACTAGAGATCCCTCAGACCCTTTTAGTCAGTGTGGAAAATCTCTAGCAGTACGTATAGTAGT
TCATGTCATCTTATTATTCAGTATTTATAACTTGCAAAGAAATGAATATCAGAGAGTGAGAGGAACTTGT
TTATTGCAGCTTATAATGGTTACAAATAAAGCAATAGCATCACAAATTTCACAAATAAAGCATTTTTTTC
ACTGCATTCTAGTTGTGGTTTGTCCAAACTCATCAATGTATCTTATCATGTCTGGCTCTAGCTATCCCGC
CCCTAACTCCGCCCATCCCGCCCCTAACTCCGCCCAGTTCCGCCCATTCTCCGCCCCATGGCTGACTAAT
TTTTTTTATTTATGCAGAGGCCGAGGCCGCCTCGGCCTCTGAGCTATTCCAGAAGTAGTGAGGAGGCTTT
TTTGGAGGCCTAGGGACGTACCCAATTCGCCCTATAGTGAGTCGTATTACGCGCGCTCACTGGCCGTCGT
TTTACAACGTCGTGACTGGGAAAACCCTGGCGTTACCCAACTTAATCGCCTTGCAGCACATCCCCCTTTC
GCCAGCTGGCGTAATAGCGAAGAGGCCCGCACCGATCGCCCTTCCCAACAGTTGCGCAGCCTGAATGGCG
AATGGG
[124 nt withheld, positions 3367-3490]
C
[91 nt withheld, positions 3492-3582]
A
[49 nt withheld, positions 3584-3632]
CCTTTGACGTTGGAGTCCACGTTCTTT
[37 nt withheld, positions 3660-3696]
ACCCTATCTCGGTCTATTCTTTTGATTTATAAGGGATTTTGCCGATTTCGGCCTATTGGTTAAAAAATGA
GCTGATTTAACAAAAATTTAACGCGAATTTTAACAAAATATTAACGCTTACAATTTAGGTGGCACTTTTC
GGGGAAATGTGCGCGGAACCCCTATTTGTTTATTTTTCTAAATACATTCAAATATGTATCCGCTCATGAG
ACAATAACCCTGATAAATGCTTCAATAATATTGAAAAAGGAAGAGTATGAGTATTCAACATTTCCGTGTC
GCCCTTATTCCCTTTTTTGCGGCATTTTGCCTTCCTGTTTTTGCTCACCCAGAAACGCTGGTGAAAGTAA
AAGATGCTGAAGATCAGTTGGGTGCACGAGTGGGTTACATCGAACTGGATCTCAACAGCGGTAAGATCCT
TGAGAGTTTTCGCCCCGAAGAACGTTTTCCAATGATGAGCACTTTTAAAGTTCTGCTATGTGGCGCGGTA
TTATCCCGTATTGACGCCGGGCAAGAGCAACTCGGTCGCCGCATACACTATTCTCAGAATGACTTGGTTG
AGTACTCACCAGTCACAGAAAAGCATCTTACGGATGGCATGACAGTAAGAGAATTATGCAGTGCTGCCAT
AACCATGAGTGATAACACTGCGGCCAACTTACTTCTGACAACGATCGGAGGACCGAAGGAGCTAACCGCT
TTTTTGCACAACATGGGGGATCATGTAACTCGCCTTGATCGTTGGGAACCGGAGCTGAATGAAGCCATAC
CAAACGACGAGCGTGACACCACGATGCCTGTAGCAATGGCAACAACGTTGCGCAAACTATTAACTGGCGA
ACTACTTACTCTAGCTTCCCGGCAACAATTAATAGACTGGATGGAGGCGGATAAAGTTGCAGGACCACTT
CTGCGCTCGGCCCTTCCGGCTGGCTGGTTTATTGCTGATAAATCTGGAGCCGGTGAGCGTGGGTCTCGCG
GTATCATTGCAGCACTGGGGCCAGATGGTAAGCCCTCCCGTATCGTAGTTATCTACACGACGGGGAGTCA
GGCAACTATGGATGAACGAAATAGACAGATCGCTGAGATAGGTGCCTCACTGATTAAGCATTGGTAACTG
TCAGACCAAGTTTACTCATATATACTTTAGATTGATTTAAAACTTCATTTTTAATTTAAAAGGATCTAGG
TGAAGATCCTTTTTGATAATCTCATGACCAAAATCCCTTAACGTGAGTTTTCGTTCCACTGAGCGTCAGA
CCCCGTAGAAAAGATCAAAGGATCTTCTTGAGATCCTTTTTTTCTGCGCGTAATCTGCTGCTTGCAAACA
AAAAAACCACCGCTACCAGCGGTGGTTTGTTTGCCGGATCAAGAGCTACCAACTCTTTTTCCGAAGGTAA
CTGGCTTCAGCAGAGCGCAGATACCAAATACTGTTCTTCTAGTGTAGCCGTAGTTAGGCCACCACTTCAA
GAACTCTGTAGCACCGCCTACATACCTCGCTCTGCTAATCCTGTTACCAGTGGCTGCTGCCAGTGGCGAT
AAGTCGTGTCTTACCGGGTTGGACTCAAGACGATAGTTACCGGATAAGGCGCAGCGGTCGGGCTGAACGG
GGGGTTCGTGCACACAGCCCAGCTTGGAGCGAACGACCTACACCGAACTGAGATACCTACAGCGTGAGCT
ATGAGAAAGCGCCACGCTTCCCGAAGGGAGAAAGGCGGACAGGTATCCGGTAAGCGGCAGGGTCGGAACA
GGAGAGCGCACGAGGGAGCTTCCAGGGGGAAACGCCTGGTATCTTTATAGTCCTGTCGGGTTTCGCCACC
TCTGACTTGAGCGTCGATTTTTGTGATGCTCGTCAGGGGGGCGGAGCCTATGGAAAAACGCCAGCAACGC
GGCCTTTTTACGGTTCCTGGCCTTTTGCTGGCCTTTTGCTCACATGTTCTTTCCTGCGTTATCCCCTGAT
TCTGTGGATAACCGTATTACCGCCTTTGAGTGAGCTGATACCGCTCGCCGCAGCCGAACGACCGAGCGCA
GCGAGTCAGTGAGCGAGGAAGCGGAAGAGCGCCCAATACGCAAACCGCCTCTCCCCGCGCGTTGGCCGAT
TCATTAATGCAGCTGGCACGACAGGTTTCCCGACTGGAAAGCGGGCAGTGAGCGCAACGCAATTAATGTG
AGTTAGCTCACTCATTAGGCACCCCAGGCTTTACACTTTATGCTTCCGGCTCGTATGTTGTGTGGAATTG
TGAGCGGATAACAATTTCACACAGGAAACAGCTATGACCATGATTACGCCAAGCGCGCAATTAACCCTCA
CTAAAGGGAACAAAAGCTGGAGCTGCAAGCTTAATGTAGTCTTATGCAATACTCTTGTAGTCTTGCAACA
TGGTAACGATGAGTTAGCAACATGCCTTACAAGGAGAGAAAAAGCACCGTGCATGCCGATTGGTGGAAGT
AAGGTGGTACGATCGTGCCTTATTAGGAAGGCAACAGACGGGTCTGACATGGATTGGACGAACCACTGAA
TTGCCGCATTGCAGAGATATTGTATTTAAGTGCCTAGCTCGATACATAAACGGGTCTCTCTGGTTAGACC
AGATCTGAGCCTGGGAGCTCTCTGGCTAACTAGGGAACCCACTGCTTAAGCCTCAATAAAGCTTGCCTTG
AGTGCTTCAAGTAGTGTGTGCCCGTCTGTTGTGTGACTCTGGTAACTAGAGATCCCTCAGACCCTTTTAG
TCAGTGTGGAAAATCTCTAGCAGTGGCGCCCGAACAGGGACTTGAAAGCGAAAGGGAAACCAGAGGAGCT
CTCTCGACGCAGGACTCGGCTTGCTGAAGCGCGCACGGCAAGAGGCGAGGGGCGGCGACTGGTGAGTACG
CCAAAAATTTTGACTAGCGGAGGCTAGAAGGAGAGAGATGGGTGCGAGAGCGTCAGTATTAAGCGGGGGA
GAATTAGATCGCGATGGGAAAAAATTCGGTTAAGGCCAGGGGGAAAGAAAAAATATAAATTAAAACATAT
AGTATGGGCAAGCAGGGAGCTAGAACGATTCGCAGTTAATCCTGGCCTGTTAGAAACATCAGAAGGCTGT
AGACAAATACTGGGACAGCTACAACCATCCCTTCAGACAGGATCAGAAGAACTTAGATCATTATATAATA
CAGTAGCAACCCTCTATTGTGTGCATCAAAGGATAGAGATAAAAGACACCAAGGAAGCTTTAGACAAGAT
AGAGGAAGAGCAAAACAAAAGTAAGACCACCGCACAGCAAGCGGCCGCTGATCTTCAGACCTGGAGGAGG
AGATATGAGGGACAATTGGAGAAGTGAATTATATAAATATAAAGTAGTAAAAATTGAACCATTAGGAGTA
GCACCCACCAAGGCAAAGAGAAGAGTGGTGCAGAGAGAAAAAAGAGCAGTGGGAATAGGAGCTTTGTTCC
TTGGGTTCTTGGGAGCAGCAGGAAGCACTATGGGCGCAGCGTCAATGACGCTGACGGTACAGGCCAGACA
ATTATTGTCTGGTATAGTGCAGCAGCAGAACAATTTGCTGAGGGCTATTGAGGCGCAACAGCATCTGTTG
CAACTCACAGTCTGGGGCATCAAGCAGCTCCAGGCAAGAATCCTGGCTGTGGAAAGATACCTAAAGGATC
AACAGCTCCTGGGGATTTGGGGTTGCTCTGGAAAACTCATTTGCACCACTGCTGTGCCTTGGAATGCTAG
TTGGAGTAATAAATCTCTGGAACAGATTTGGAATCACACGACCTGGATGGAGTGGGACAGAGAAATTAAC
AATTACACAAGCTTAATACACTCCTTAATTGAAGAATCGCAAAACCAGCAAGAAAAGAATGAACAAGAAT
TATTGGAATTAGATAAATGGGCAAGTTTGTGGAATTGGTTTAACATAACAAATTGGCTGTGGTATATAAA
ATTATTCATAATGATAGTAGGAGGCTTGGTAGGTTTAAGAATAGTTTTTGCTGTACTTTCTATAGTGAAT
AGAGTTAGGCAGGGATATTCACCATTATCGTTTCAGACCCACCTCCCAACCCCGAGGGGACCCAGAGAGG
GCCTATTTCCCATGATTCCTTCATATTTGCATATACGATACAAGGCTGTTAGAGAGATAATTAGAATTAA
TTTGACTGTAAACACAAAGATATTAGTACAAAATACGTGACGTAGAAAGTAATAATTTCTTGGGTAGTTT
GCAGTTTTAAAATTATGTTTTAAAATGGACTATCATATGCTTACCGTAACTTGAAAGTATTTCGATTTCT
TGGCTTTATATATCTTGTGGAAAGGACGAAACACCGGGTCCAGTTACCTATAGCCGGTTTTAGAGCTAGA
AATAGCAAGTTAAAATAAGGCTAGTCCGTTATCAACTTGAAAAAGTGGCACCGAGTCGGTGCTTTTTTAA
GCTTGGCGTAACTAGATCTTGAGACAAATGGCAGTATTCATCCACAATTTTAAAAGAAAAGGGGGGATTG
GGGGGTACAGTGCAGGGGAAAGAATAGTAGACATAATAGCAACAGACATACAAACTAAAGAATTACAAAA
ACAAATTACAAAAATTCAAAATTTTCGGGTTTATTACAGGGACAGCAGAGATCCACTTTGGCGCCGGCTC
GAGGGGG
