>Addgene plasmid #76818 | PI4KA gRNA (BRDN0001145914) | depositor partial sequence | sequence record 144278 | Target Sequence
GGTCCAGTTACCTATAGCCG
