>Addgene plasmid #76818 | PI4KA gRNA (BRDN0001145914) | addgene partial sequence | sequence record 186565 | hU6-F
CGTAGAAAGTAATAATTTCTTGGGTAGTTTGCAGTTTTAAAATTATGTTTTAAAATGGACTATCATATGC
TTACCGTAACTTGAAAGTATTTCGATTTCTTGGCTTTATATATCTTGTGGAAAGGACGAAACACCGGGTC
CAGTTACCTATAGCCGGTTTTAGAGCTAGAAATAGCAAGTTAAAATAAGGCTAGTCCGTTATCAACTTGA
AAAAGTGGCACCGAGTCGGTGCTTTTTTAAGCTTGGCGTAACTAGATCTTGAGACAAATGGCAGTATTCA
TCCACAATTTTAAAAGAAAAGGGGGGATTGGGGGGTACAGTGCAGGGGAAAGAATAGTAGACATAATAGC
AACAGACATACAAACTAAAGAATTACAAAAACAAATTACAAAAATTCAAAATTTTCGGGTTTATTACAGG
GACAGCAGAGATCCACTTTGGCGCCGGCTCGAGGGGGCCCGGGTGCAAAGATGGATAAAGTTTTAAACAG
AGAGGAATCTTTGCAGCTAATGGACCTTCTAGGTCTTGAAAGGAGTGGGAATTGGCTCCGGTGCCCGTCA
GTGGGCAGAG
